>Addgene plasmid #158342 | pLKO_S.FLAG.NWS_NGFR | addgene full sequence | sequence record 330658 | Addgene NGS Result
GCAGTACGTGATTCTTGATCCCGAGCTTCGGGTTGGAAGTGGGTGGGAGAGTTCGAGGCCTTGCGCTTAA
GGAGCCCCTTCGCCTCGTGCTTGAGTTGAGGCCTGGCCTGGGCGCTGGGGCCGCCGCGTGCGAATCTGGT
GGCACCTTCGCGCCTGTCTCGCTGCTTTCGATAAGTCTCTAGCCATTTAAAATTTTTGATGACCTGCTGC
GACGCTTTTTTTCTGGCAAGATAGTCTTGTAAATGCGGGCCAAGATCTGCACACTGGTATTTCGGTTTTT
GGGGCCGCGGGCGGCGACGGGGCCCGTGCGTCCCAGCGCACATGTTCGGCGAGGCGGGGCCTGCGAGCGC
GGCCACCGAGAATCGGACGGGGGTAGTCTCAAGCTGGCCGGCCTGCTCTGGTGCCTGGCCTCGCGCCGCC
GTGTATCGCCCCGCCCTGGGCGGCAAGGCTGGCCCGGTCGGCACCAGTTGCGTGAGCGGAAAGATGGCCG
CTTCCCGGCCCTGCTGCAGGGAGCTCAAAATGGAGGACGCGGCGCTCGGGAGAGCGGGCGGGTGAGTCAC
CCACACAAAGGAAAAGGGCCTTTCCGTCCTCAGCCGTCGCTTCATGTGACTCCACGGAGTACCGGGCGCC
GTCCAGGCACCTCGATTAGTTCTCGAGCTTTTGGAGTACGTCGTCTTTAGGTTGGGGGGAGGGGTTTTAT
GCGATGGAGTTTCCCCACACTGAGTGGGTGGAGACTGAAGTTAGGCCAGCTTGGCACTTGATGTAATTCT
CCTTGGAATTTGCCCTTTTTGAGTTTGGATCTTGGTTCATTCTCAAGCCTCAGACAGTGGTTCAAAGTTT
TTTTCTTCCATTTCAGGTGTCGTGAGGAATTCTGCAGTCGATCGACGGTACCGCGGGCCCGGGATCCACG
GTCGCCACCATGGGGGCAGGTGCCACCGGCCGCGCCATGGACGGGCCGCGCCTGCTGCTGTTGCTGCTTC
TGGGGGTGTCCCTTGGAGGTGCCAAGGAGGCATGCAAGGAGACCGCCGCCGCCAAGTTCGAGAGGCAGCA
CATGGACAGCGGAGGAGGCGGGGGAGGGGACTACAAAGACGATGACGACAAGGGAGGAGGCGGGGGAGGG
AACTGGTCCCACCCCCAATTCGAGAAACCCACAGGCCTGTACACACACAGCGGTGAGTGCTGCAAAGCCT
GCAACCTGGGCGAGGGTGTGGCCCAGCCTTGTGGAGCCAACCAGACCGTGTGTGAGCCCTGCCTGGACAG
CGTGACGTTCTCCGACGTGGTGAGCGCGACCGAGCCGTGCAAGCCGTGCACCGAGTGCGTGGGGCTCCAG
AGCATGTCGGCGCCGTGCGTGGAGGCCGACGACGCCGTGTGCCGCTGCGCCTACGGCTACTACCAGGATG
AGACGACTGGGCGCTGCGAGGCGTGCCGCGTGTGCGAGGCGGGCTCGGGCCTCGTGTTCTCCTGCCAGGA
CAAGCAGAACACCGTGTGCGAGGAGTGCCCCGACGGCACGTATTCCGACGAGGCCAACCACGTGGACCCG
TGCCTGCCCTGCACCGTGTGCGAGGACACCGAGCGCCAGCTCCGCGAGTGCACACGCTGGGCCGACGCCG
AGTGCGAGGAGATCCCTGGCCGTTGGATTACACGGTCCACACCCCCAGAGGGCTCGGACAGCACAGCCCC
CAGCACCCAGGAGCCTGAGGCACCTCCAGAACAAGACCTCATAGCCAGCACGGTGGCAGGTGTGGTGACC
ACAGTGATGGGCAGCTCCCAGCCCGTGGTGACCCGAGGCACCACCGACAACCTCATCCCTGTCTATTGCT
CCATCCTGGCTGCTGTGGTTGTGGGCCTTGTGGCCTACATAGCCTTCAAGAGGTGGAACAGGGGTATCCT
CTAGAGCGGCCGCGTCGACAATCAACCTCTGGATTACAAAATTTGTGAAAGATTGACTGGTATTCTTAAC
TATGTTGCTCCTTTTACGCTATGTGGATACGCTGCTTTAATGCCTTTGTATCATGCTATTGCTTCCCGTA
TGGCTTTCATTTTCTCCTCCTTGTATAAATCCTGGTTGCTGTCTCTTTATGAGGAGTTGTGGCCCGTTGT
CAGGCAACGTGGCGTGGTGTGCACTGTGTTTGCTGACGCAACCCCCACTGGTTGGGGCATTGCCACCACC
TGTCAGCTCCTTTCCGGGACTTTCGCTTTCCCCCTCCCTATTGCCACGGCGGAACTCATCGCCGCCTGCC
TTGCCCGCTGCTGGACAGGGGCTCGGCTGTTGGGCACTGACAATTCCGTGGTGTTGTCGGGGAAGCTGAC
GTCCTTTCCATGGCTGCTCGCCTGTGTTGCCACCTGGATTCTGCGCGGGACGTCCTTCTGCTACGTCCCT
TCGGCCCTCAATCCAGCGGACCTTCCTTCCCGCGGCCTGCTGCCGGCTCTGCGGCCTCTTCCGCATCTTC
GCCTTCGCCCTCAGACGAGTCGGATCTCCCTTTGGGCCGCCTCCCCGCCTGGGTACCTTTAAGACCAATG
ACTTACAAGGCAGCTGTAGATCTTAGCCACTTTTTAAAAGAAAAGGGGGGACTGGAAGGGCTAATTCACT
CCCAACGAAGATAAGATCTGCTTTTTGCTTGTACTGGGTCTCTCTGGTTAGACCAGATCTGAGCCTGGGA
GCTCTCTGGCTAACTAGGGAACCCACTGCTTAAGCCTCAATAAAGCTTGCCTTGAGTGCTTCAAGTAGTG
TGTGCCCGTCTGTTGTGTGACTCTGGTAACTAGAGATCCCTCAGACCCTTTTAGTCAGTGTGGAAAATCT
CTAGCAGTAGTAGTTCATGTCATCTTATTATTCAGTATTTATAACTTGCAAAGAAATGAATATCAGAGAG
TGAGAGGAACTTGTTTATTGCAGCTTATAATGGTTACAAATAAAGCAATAGCATCACAAATTTCACAAAT
AAAGCATTTTTTTCACTGCATTCTAGTTGTGGTTTGTCCAAACTCATCAATGTATCTTATCATGTCTGGC
TCTAGCTATCCCGCCCCTAACTCCGCCCATCCCGCCCCTAACTCCGCCCAGTTCCGCCCATTCTCCGCCC
CATGGCTGACTAATTTTTTTTATTTATGCAGAGGCCGAGGCCGCCTCGGCCTCTGAGCTATTCCAGAAGT
AGTGAGGAGGCTTTTTTGGAGGCCTAGGGACGTACCCAATTCGCCCTATAGTGAGTCGTATTACGCGCGC
TCACTGGCCGTCGTTTTACAACGTCGTGACTGGGAAAACCCTGGCGTTACCCAACTTAATCGCCTTGCAG
CACATCCCCCTTTCGCCAGCTGGCGTAATAGCGAAGAGGCCCGCACCGATCGCCCTTCCCAACAGTTGCG
CAGCCTGAATGGCGAATGGG
[124 nt withheld, positions 3381-3504]
C
[91 nt withheld, positions 3506-3596]
A
[49 nt withheld, positions 3598-3646]
CCTTTGACGTTGGAGTCCACGTTCTTT
[37 nt withheld, positions 3674-3710]
ACCCTATCTCGGTCTATTCTTTTGATTTATAAGGGATTTTGCCGATTTCGGCCTATTGGTTAAAAAATGA
GCTGATTTAACAAAAATTTAACGCGAATTTTAACAAAATATTAACGCTTACAATTTAGGTGGCACTTTTC
GGGGAAATGTGCGCGGAACCCCTATTTGTTTATTTTTCTAAATACATTCAAATATGTATCCGCTCATGAG
ACAATAACCCTGATAAATGCTTCAATAATATTGAAAAAGGAAGAGTATGAGTATTCAACATTTCCGTGTC
GCCCTTATTCCCTTTTTTGCGGCATTTTGCCTTCCTGTTTTTGCTCACCCAGAAACGCTGGTGAAAGTAA
AAGATGCTGAAGATCAGTTGGGTGCACGAGTGGGTTACATCGAACTGGATCTCAACAGCGGTAAGATCCT
TGAGAGTTTTCGCCCCGAAGAACGTTTTCCAATGATGAGCACTTTTAAAGTTCTGCTATGTGGCGCGGTA
TTATCCCGTATTGACGCCGGGCAAGAGCAACTCGGTCGCCGCATACACTATTCTCAGAATGACTTGGTTG
AGTACTCACCAGTCACAGAAAAGCATCTTACGGATGGCATGACAGTAAGAGAATTATGCAGTGCTGCCAT
AACCATGAGTGATAACACTGCGGCCAACTTACTTCTGACAACGATCGGAGGACCGAAGGAGCTAACCGCT
TTTTTGCACAACATGGGGGATCATGTAACTCGCCTTGATCGTTGGGAACCGGAGCTGAATGAAGCCATAC
CAAACGACGAGCGTGACACCACGATGCCTGTAGCAATGGCAACAACGTTGCGCAAACTATTAACTGGCGA
ACTACTTACTCTAGCTTCCCGGCAACAATTAATAGACTGGATGGAGGCGGATAAAGTTGCAGGACCACTT
CTGCGCTCGGCCCTTCCGGCTGGCTGGTTTATTGCTGATAAATCTGGAGCCGGTGAGCGTGGGTCTCGCG
GTATCATTGCAGCACTGGGGCCAGATGGTAAGCCCTCCCGTATCGTAGTTATCTACACGACGGGGAGTCA
GGCAACTATGGATGAACGAAATAGACAGATCGCTGAGATAGGTGCCTCACTGATTAAGCATTGGTAACTG
TCAGACCAAGTTTACTCATATATACTTTAGATTGATTTAAAACTTCATTTTTAATTTAAAAGGATCTAGG
TGAAGATCCTTTTTGATAATCTCATGACCAAAATCCCTTAACGTGAGTTTTCGTTCCACTGAGCGTCAGA
CCCCGTAGAAAAGATCAAAGGATCTTCTTGAGATCCTTTTTTTCTGCGCGTAATCTGCTGCTTGCAAACA
AAAAAACCACCGCTACCAGCGGTGGTTTGTTTGCCGGATCAAGAGCTACCAACTCTTTTTCCGAAGGTAA
CTGGCTTCAGCAGAGCGCAGATACCAAATACTGTTCTTCTAGTGTAGCCGTAGTTAGGCCACCACTTCAA
GAACTCTGTAGCACCGCCTACATACCTCGCTCTGCTAATCCTGTTACCAGTGGCTGCTGCCAGTGGCGAT
AAGTCGTGTCTTACCGGGTTGGACTCAAGACGATAGTTACCGGATAAGGCGCAGCGGTCGGGCTGAACGG
GGGGTTCGTGCACACAGCCCAGCTTGGAGCGAACGACCTACACCGAACTGAGATACCTACAGCGTGAGCT
ATGAGAAAGCGCCACGCTTCCCGAAGGGAGAAAGGCGGACAGGTATCCGGTAAGCGGCAGGGTCGGAACA
GGAGAGCGCACGAGGGAGCTTCCAGGGGGAAACGCCTGGTATCTTTATAGTCCTGTCGGGTTTCGCCACC
TCTGACTTGAGCGTCGATTTTTGTGATGCTCGTCAGGGGGGCGGAGCCTATGGAAAAACGCCAGCAACGC
GGCCTTTTTACGGTTCCTGGCCTTTTGCTGGCCTTTTGCTCACATGTTCTTTCCTGCGTTATCCCCTGAT
TCTGTGGATAACCGTATTACCGCCTTTGAGTGAGCTGATACCGCTCGCCGCAGCCGAACGACCGAGCGCA
GCGAGTCAGTGAGCGAGGAAGCGGAAGAGCGCCCAATACGCAAACCGCCTCTCCCCGCGCGTTGGCCGAT
TCATTAATGCAGCTGGCACGACAGGTTTCCCGACTGGAAAGCGGGCAGTGAGCGCAACGCAATTAATGTG
AGTTAGCTCACTCATTAGGCACCCCAGGCTTTACACTTTATGCTTCCGGCTCGTATGTTGTGTGGAATTG
TGAGCGGATAACAATTTCACACAGGAAACAGCTATGACCATGATTACGCCAAGCGCGCAATTAACCCTCA
CTAAAGGGAACAAAAGCTGGAGCTGCAAGCTTAATGTAGTCTTATGCAATACTCTTGTAGTCTTGCAACA
TGGTAACGATGAGTTAGCAACATGCCTTACAAGGAGAGAAAAAGCACCGTGCATGGCGATTGGTGGAAGT
AAGGTGGTACGATCGTGCCTTATTAGGAAGGCAACAGACGGGTCTGACATGGATTGGACGAACCACTGAA
TTGCCGCATTGCAGAGATATTGTATTTAAGTGCCTAGCTCGATACATAAACGGGTCTCTCTGGTTAGACC
AGATCTGAGCCTGGGAGCTCTCTGGCTAACTAGGGAACCCACTGCTTAAGCCTCAATAAAGCTTGCCTTG
AGTGCTTCAAGTAGTGTGTGCCCGTCTGTTGTGTGACTCTGGTAACTAGAGATCCCTCAGACCCTTTTAG
TCAGTGTGGAAAATCTCTAGCAGTGGCGCCCGAACAGGGACTTGAAAGCGAAAGGGAAACCAGAGGAGCT
CTCTCGACGCAGGACTCGGCTTGCTGAAGCGCGCACGGCAAGAGGCGAGGGGCGGCGACTGGTGAGTACG
CCAAAAATTTTGACTAGCGGAGGCTAGAAGGAGAGAGATGGGTGCGAGAGCGTCAGTATTAAGCGGGGGA
GAATTAGATCGCGATGGGAAAAAATTCGGTTAAGGCCAGGGGGAAAGAAAAAATATAAATTAAAACATAT
AGTATGGGCAAGCAGGGAGCTAGAACGATTCGCAGTTAATCCTGGCCTGTTAGAAACATCAGAAGGCTGT
AGACAAATACTGGGACAGCTACAACCATCCCTTCAGACAGGATCAGAAGAACTTAGATCATTATATAATA
CAGTAGCAACCCTCTATTGTGTGCATCAAAGGATAGAGATAAAAGACACCAAGGAAGCTTTAGACAAGAT
AGAGGAAGAGCAAAACAAAAGTAAGACCACCGCACAGCAAGCGGCCGCTGATCTTCAGACCTGGAGGAGG
AGATATGAGGGACAATTGGAGAAGTGAATTATATAAATATAAAGTAGTAAAAATTGAACCATTAGGAGTA
GCACCCACCAAGGCAAAGAGAAGAGTGGTGCAGAGAGAAAAAAGAGCAGTGGGAATAGGAGCTTTGTTCC
TTGGGTTCTTGGGAGCAGCAGGAAGCACTATGGGCGCAGCGTCAATGACGCTGACGGTACAGGCCAGACA
ATTATTGTCTGGTATAGTGCAGCAGCAGAACAATTTGCTGAGGGCTATTGAGGCGCAACAGCATCTGTTG
CAACTCACAGTCTGGGGCATCAAGCAGCTCCAGGCAAGAATCCTGGCTGTGGAAAGATACCTAAAGGATC
AACAGCTCCTGGGGATTTGGGGTTGCTCTGGAAAACTCATTTGCACCACTGCTGTGCCTTGGAATGCTAG
TTGGAGTAATAAATCTCTGGAACAGATTTGGAATCACACGACCTGGATGGAGTGGGACAGAGAAATTAAC
AATTACACAAGCTTAATACACTCCTTAATTGAAGAATCGCAAAACCAGCAAGAAAAGAATGAACAAGAAT
TATTGGAATTAGATAAATGGGCAAGTTTGTGGAATTGGTTTAACATAACAAATTGGCTGTGGTATATAAA
ATTATTCATAATGATAGTAGGAGGCTTGGTAGGTTTAAGAATAGTTTTTGCTGTACTTTCTATAGTGAAT
AGAGTTAGGCAGGGATATTCACCATTATCGTTTCAGACCCACCTCCCAACCCCGAGGGGACCCGACAGGC
CCGAAGGAATAGAAGAAGAAGGTGGAGAGAGAGACAGAGACAGATCCATTCGATTAGTGAACGGATCTCG
ACGGTATCGATCACGAGACTAGTATCGAGCGGCCGCCCCCTTCACCGAGGGCCTATTTCCCATGATTCCT
TCATATTTGCATATACGATACAAGGCTGTTAGAGAGATAATTGGAATTAATTTGACTGTAAACACAAAGA
TATTAGTACAAAATACGTGACGTAGAAAGTAATAATTTCTTGGGTAGTTTGCAGTTTTAAAATTATGTTT
TAAAATGGACTATCATATGCTTACCGTAACTTGAAAGTATTTCGATTTCTTGGCTTTATATATCTTGTGG
AAAGGACGAAACACCGGGTCTTCGAGAAGACCTGTTTTAGAGCTAGAAATAGCAAGTTAAAATAAGGCTA
GTCCGTTATCAACTTGAAAAAGTGGCACCGAGTCGGTGCTTTTTTTAATTCTCGACCTCGAGACAAATGG
CAGTATTCATCCACAATTTTAAAAGAAAAGGGGGGATTGGGGGGTACAGTGCAGGGGAAAGAATAGTAGA
CATAATAGCAACAGACATACAAACTAAAGAATTACAAAAACAAATTACAAAAATTCAAAATTTTCGGGTT
TATTACAGGGACAGCAGAGATCCACTTTGGCCGCGGCTCGAGGCGATAAGCTTTGCAAAGATGGATAAAG
TTTTAAACAGAGAGGAATCTTTGCAGCTAATGGACCTTCTAGGTCTTGAAAGGAGTGGGAATTGGCTCCG
GTGCCCGTCAGTGGGCAGAGCGCACATCGCCCACAGTCCCCGAGAAGTTGGGGGGAGGGGTCGGCAATTG
AACCGGTGCCTAGAGAAGGTGGCGCGGGGTAAACTGGGAAAGTGATGTCGTGTACTGGCTCCGCCTTTTT
CCCGAGGGTGGGGGAGAACCGTATATAAGTGCAGTAGTCGCCGTGAACGTTCTTTTTCGCAACGGGTTTG
CCGCCAGAACACAGGTAAGTGCCGTGTGTGGTTCCCGCGGGCCTGGCCTCTTTACGGGTTATGGCCCTTG
CGTGCCTTGAATTACTTCCACCTGGCT
Features (pLannotate 1.2.2; 29 found; start..end, strand, type, name):
    882..907     +  misc_feature   MCS (fragment): multiple cloning site
    920..1879    +  CDS            NGFR (fragment): TNR16_HUMAN - Also known as TNFRSF16. Experimental evidence at protein level: Swiss-Prot protein existence level 1. Low affinity receptor which can bind to NGF, BDNF, NTF3, and NTF4. Forms a heterodimeric receptor with SORCS2 that binds the precursor forms of NGF, BDNF and NTF3 with high affinity, and has much lower affinity for mature NGF and BDNF (PubMed:24908487). Plays an important role in differentiation and survival of specific neuronal populations during development (By similarity). Can mediate cell survival as well as cell death of neural cells. Plays a role in the inactivation of RHOA
   1910..2498    +  misc_feature   WPRE: woodchuck hepatitis virus posttranscriptional regulatory element
   2503..2640    +  CDS            nef (fragment): NEF_HV1LA - Experimental evidence at protein level: Swiss-Prot protein existence level 1. Extracellular Nef protein targets CD4(+) T-lymphocytes for apoptosis by interacting with CXCR4 surface receptors. From Human immunodeficiency virus type 1 group M subtype B (isolate Lai) (HIV-1).
   2626..2806    +  LTR            5' LTR (truncated): truncated 5' long terminal repeat (LTR) from HIV-1
   2878..2999    +  polyA_signal   SV40 poly(A) signal: SV40 polyadenylation signal
   3039..3174    +  rep_origin     SV40 ori: SV40 origin of replication
   3195..3213    -  promoter       T7 promoter: promoter for bacteriophage T7 RNA polymerase
   3221..3376    +  CDS            lacZα (fragment): LacZα fragment of β-galactosidase; lacZ fragment
   3381..3809    +  rep_origin     f1 ori (sequence partly withheld): f1 bacteriophage origin of replication; arrow indicates direction of (+) strand synthesis
   3862..3966    +  promoter       AmpR promoter: bla
   3967..4827    +  CDS            AmpR: β-lactamase; bla; confers resistance to ampicillin, carbenicillin, and related antibiotics
   4998..5586    +  rep_origin     ori: high-copy-number ColE1/pMB1/pBR322/pUC origin of replication
   5769..5861    +  CDS            lacI (fragment): lac repressor; lacI; The lac repressor binds to the lac operator to inhibit transcription in E. coli. This inhibition can be relieved by adding lactose or isopropyl-β-D-thiogalactopyranoside (IPTG).
   5874..5895    +  protein_bind   CAP binding site: CAP binding activates transcription in the presence of cAMP. E. coli catabolite activator protein
   5910..5940    +  promoter       lac promoter: promoter for the E. coli lac operon
   5948..5964    +  protein_bind   lac operator: The lac repressor binds to the lac operator to inhibit transcription in E. coli. This inhibition can be relieved by adding lactose or isopropyl-β-D-thiogalactopyranoside (IPTG). lac repressor encoded by lacI
   6009..6027    +  promoter       T3 promoter: promoter for bacteriophage T3 RNA polymerase
   6055..6281    +  promoter       RSV promoter: Rous sarcoma virus enhancer/promoter
   6282..6462    +  LTR            5' LTR (truncated): truncated 5' long terminal repeat (LTR) from HIV-1
   6509..6634    +  misc_feature   HIV-1 Ψ: packaging signal of human immunodeficiency virus type 1
   6618..6981    +  CDS            HIV-1 gag (fragment): gag protein from human immunodeficiency virus 1; gag
   7127..7360    +  misc_feature   RRE: The Rev response element (RRE) of HIV-1 allows for Rev-dependent mRNA export from the nucleus to the cytoplasm.
   7737..7837    +  CDS            Rev (fragment): human immunodeficiency virus 1 (HIV-1) Rev protein; rev; enhances nuclear export of unspliced and incompletely spliced viral mRNAs
   7887..8127    +  promoter       U6 promoter: RNA polymerase III promoter for human U6 snRNA
   8154..8229    +  misc_RNA       gRNA scaffold: guide RNA scaffold for the Streptococcus pyogenes CRISPR/Cas9 system
   8277..8394    +  misc_feature   cPPT/CTS: central polypurine tract and central termination sequence of HIV-1
   8461..8527    +  CDS            small t antigen (fragment): SV40 (simian virus 40) small t antigen
   8534..865     +  promoter       EF-1α promoter (across the origin): strong constitutive promoter for human elongation factor EF-1α
