[The description below was written by a language model from this plasmid's Addgene catalogue record and pLannotate feature annotations shown in this document.]
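Description:
pLKO_S.FLAG.NWS_NGFR is a lentiviral CRISPR vector on the pLKO backbone that pairs an sgRNA cloning cassette with a protein barcode ("Pro-Code") reporter. It is propagated in E. coli through a high-copy ColE1/pUC-type origin with ampicillin selection (AmpR). The backbone also carries an f1 ori, an SV40 ori and leftover lac and T7/T3 cloning-vector elements. The annotated sequence is about 8.8 kb. The viral portion has a third-generation-style layout: an RSV promoter drives a truncated HIV-1 5' LTR, followed by the Ψ packaging signal with a gag fragment, the RRE for Rev-dependent export of the genomic RNA, and a cPPT/CTS. A WPRE sits downstream of the transgene to boost expression. It is followed by a second truncated LTR, annotated as a 5' LTR but occupying the 3' position, and an SV40 poly(A) signal.

Two expression units lie between the LTRs. A human U6 Pol III promoter sits immediately upstream of the S. pyogenes Cas9 gRNA scaffold, providing the site where a guide sequence is cloned. The record does not indicate a specific guide, and no Cas9 is encoded, so the nuclease must be supplied separately. Downstream, the EF-1α promoter drives human NGFR with its signalling domain truncated (dNGFR), an inert cell-surface scaffold bearing an N-terminal combination of three epitopes, S, FLAG and NWS. The feature table annotates only the NGFR portion, not the individual tags. No mammalian drug-selection marker is annotated.

Because each Pro-Code vector displays a distinct epitope combination, antibody staining read out by cytometry identifies which vector, and therefore which sgRNA, a cell carries. This allows vector and cell tracking and pooled phenotypic CRISPR screens at single-cell resolution.
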