Addgene plasmid #158342: pLKO_S.FLAG.NWS_NGFR
Purpose: Protein Barcode (Pro-Code) for vector/cell tracking. Contains U6 trRNA cassette for sgRNA cloning. Enables phenotypic CRISPR screens at a single cell resolution (using cytometry).
Depositing lab: Brian Brown. Depositing organization: Icahn School of Medicine at Mount Sinai. Publication: Protein Barcodes Enable High-Dimensional Single-Cell CRISPR Screens. Wroblewska A, Dhainaut M, Ben-Zvi B, Rose SA, Park ES, Amir ED, Bektesevic A, Baccarini A, Merad M, Rahman AH, Brown BD. Cell. 2018 Nov 1;175(4):1141-1155.e16. doi: 10.1016/j.cell.2018.09.022. Epub 2018 Oct 18. PubMed 30343902.
Backbone
  Vector backbone: pLKO
  Backbone size w/o insert (bp): 9000
  Vector type: Lentiviral, CRISPR
Growth in bacteria
  Bacterial resistance: Ampicillin, 100 μg/mL
  Growth temperature: 37°C
  Growth strain: NEB Stable
  Copy number: High Copy
Gene/Insert
  Gene/Insert name: Pro-Code Tagged human dNGFR
  Species: H. sapiens (human)
  Insert size (bp): 1000
  Mutation: Truncation of the signaling domain
  Entrez Gene: NGFR (a.k.a. CD271, Gp80-LNGFR, TNFRSF16, p75(NTR), p75NTR)
  Promoter: EF1a
  Tag / fusion protein: S.FLAG.NWS (N terminal on insert)
  Cloning method: Restriction Enzyme; 5′ cloning site Unknown (unknown if destroyed)
  Sequencing primers: 5′ cctttttgagtttggatcttggttcat
Terms and licenses: Academic/Nonprofit Terms; Industry Terms: Not Available to Industry
How to cite: pLKO_S.FLAG.NWS_NGFR was a gift from Brian Brown (Addgene plasmid # 158342 ; http://n2t.net/addgene:158342 ; RRID:Addgene_158342)
