>Addgene plasmid #158342 | pLKO_S.FLAG.NWS_NGFR | depositor partial sequence | sequence record 305553 | Tagged NGFR
ATGGGGGCAGGTGCCACCGGCCGCGCCATGGACGGGCCGCGCCTGCTGCTGTTGCTGCTTCTGGGGGTGT
CCCTTGGAGGTGCCAAGGAGGCATGCAAGGAGACCGCCGCCGCCAAGTTCGAGAGGCAGCACATGGACAG
CGGAGGAGGCGGGGGAGGGGACTACAAAGACGATGACGACAAGGGAGGAGGCGGGGGAGGGAACTGGTCC
CACCCCCAATTCGAGAAACCCACAGGCCTGTACACACACAGCGGTGAGTGCTGCAAAGCCTGCAACCTGG
GCGAGGGTGTGGCCCAGCCTTGTGGAGCCAACCAGACCGTGTGTGAGCCCTGCCTGGACAGCGTGACGTT
CTCCGACGTGGTGAGCGCGACCGAGCCGTGCAAGCCGTGCACCGAGTGCGTGGGGCTCCAGAGCATGTCG
GCGCCGTGCGTGGAGGCCGACGACGCCGTGTGCCGCTGCGCCTACGGCTACTACCAGGATGAGACGACTG
GGCGCTGCGAGGCGTGCCGCGTGTGCGAGGCGGGCTCGGGCCTCGTGTTCTCCTGCCAGGACAAGCAGAA
CACCGTGTGCGAGGAGTGCCCCGACGGCACGTATTCCGACGAGGCCAACCACGTGGACCCGTGCCTGCCC
TGCACCGTGTGCGAGGACACCGAGCGCCAGCTCCGCGAGTGCACACGCTGGGCCGACGCCGAGTGCGAGG
AGATCCCTGGCCGTTGGATTACACGGTCCACACCCCCAGAGGGCTCGGACAGCACAGCCCCCAGCACCCA
GGAGCCTGAGGCACCTCCAGAACAAGACCTCATAGCCAGCACGGTGGCAGGTGTGGTGACCACAGTGATG
GGCAGCTCCCAGCCCGTGGTGACCCGAGGCACCACCGACAACCTCATCCCTGTCTATTGCTCCATCCTGG
CTGCTGTGGTTGTGGGCCTTGTGGCCTACATAGCCTTCAAGAGGTGGAACAGGGGTATCCTCTAG
